>Addgene plasmid #149642 | pBbdCas9S_Psyn-sgRNAflaB | depositor full sequence | sequence record 292397 | pBbdCas9S_Psyn-sgRNAflaB sequence 10846 bps
CCTGCACTAGATCCCCGGCAAGTTCATCCTTAGGGTTTCCATATCTCTTAAAAAGTCAATTTCTGCTTGA
TTAATTTCTTGTGGATTATTGTTTTTGCGGTTTTTCATTTTTTATCTCCTTGAGTATTGAATTTTTTCTT
ATATATAAATATATAGCAAAAACTATTTTTGCCAACTTTTTTACAAAAAATTTTTTATTAAAACACTTAG
GGCTTTGCTAAATTCTCTTTTAAAAGAACTTAGTAAAGCCCTATGGATTTAAGAACTGATTATACTTACG
TAGTAAAAATACTACAGATATTAATAGTATAGACCATATCAAAATCATAATCAATTTATATTTATCTAAA
ATTGTAGTCCATACAAAATACAAAAAAATTAGGTTTTTCTAAATTCTATTTTAAAAGAACTTAGTAACAC
CTAATCTCTAAATTACTTACAAAATTCTAAAATTAGATTTTTAGTTCTTCATATTTCTTTAAAAGTTTTT
TAAGAAAATCTTTTTGATTTTCAAAAATTTCATGCATCATAAAACTAGTAAATTTGGATTTTTTTTTGTA
AAAATCATAACTTTCTTGGGTTTTAAGTTGAAATCTTAATGGTTTTATTGGATTTTGCCTAGATTTTTTT
AACGCCGGACTTTCTTTATCTTTTATAAAATTATAAGAATTTTTAATACCATTTTCTATTAAATAATCTT
CTTTTATAAGCCCCTCTTGCAGTGCAGTTGCTAATCTTAAATACTTATACGCTTGAGTTTTTGCTACATC
AAAGTCTTTTATAAAATCAAGAAAAGTTTTATAACCATCAAATTTATAATATTGATTATCTTTTATTTCT
TTTAAAATTTTAATATTTTCCACCCTGTGGAATATTTCTTTTTTGAAATTGTCATTTAACTTTTCCTTTA
GTGTCTTGTAATAAGAAATTTTACTTTCATTAATCATTAAATTTTGTTCAACATAAGTATCTATCTTTTT
TGTTAAAACTTTAACAACACGTTTTTTTTCCATAAAAATTTTCCTTTATTTTTGCAACATTTTCCTTAAT
TGATATAATTGTTACTATTTTAGATTTTTTAATATCCACTTAAGAATTAATCCCTCACTAGAATATTTTT
TATTATAGAATTCATATACATGTTTTTCTAAATCTATAAATTTATCAACAATTGCTTTATTATAGGGTGT
ATCTATCTTTTCTTTTCTTAATAATCGTCTCATATTCTTTAAATAACAACAAACACTGCCGGTTTTAAAC
CTAAATTCTATGTAATATATTTTTGAAAAAGTATATACATTTTCAACCCCGTTTATTTCATACTTTACAA
AAACATTATTTATTGGTTTTCTATAACCATAGTAAATGCCTAAAAATTTGTCCCCGTCTTTCATAGGATA
TAGATAAAGTTTTTGAATCTCTGATTTATCTAATAATTTTTCAAAAAAAATTATACACCGCTTTTGTTTG
TTACTAACTACTCTATGCAATGCCTTTAATATTTTTGTGTGATATATATTTTTATCACCTTTTTTTTCTT
TCAGCAGGAAGATACTTTCTTTTGGAAATTTAATTTTTTGTTCATTTATTCTTGCAGCCTTAAGTCCGAT
TTTCATATTTAATCCTTATATAGCCTTTCTATTTAATTCTTTTAAACTCAATAAACTTTTTTGGTTTTTC
ATTAGTTCTAATAATTCGCAATAATATGTGCAAAACACTTTATTGTATTCTATTTTCTTTTGGTTATTCA
AATATTCTTTTATAATTGGCTTTAGAAGTTCAATATTTACTTCTTTTTTTAGTTGTTCAATAAGGATATT
GAAAATGTTTGTTTTTAAATCTTGATAATTTTGTTGAGAATTTTCTTTTTTTCTTTCAATTGACTTCTCT
AATTTACGCTTTATATTGTTTAAATCGCTATATTTATGACTTTCAATAATAAAATGAGGCTTAAATTTGT
AATTTTCGTATATTTTTTGGAAACTTGTTTCTAATTGTTTAGAATTATATTCATTTTTTTCAAATTCTTT
TTGAGTGTTGCATAGAATTTCCTTTAATTTTTCTTGTTTTTCTTTCATACAAGATTTAGTAAAATGTATA
TTTTTATTTTTTAGTAATTTAATTTCTATTATTTTTATGATTTTAAGTATTTTGATTATATTATCTTTAT
CAATATTTAAATTGAATAAAATTGTAAGAAAAATTGAAAGAATTTTTTTACATAAAAAGTTACATTTATT
GAAGTAATTTCTTACTTGATACTTTTCTATTTCATTAATCTTTCTTTCTTCTTTTATATTATTTTTATTA
TTTAAACACTCCTTTAAATCTACACTCCCATTTTTAGTAAATCTATCTTTAAGGCCCCTTGAAACTCTAT
TTTGAAATCTTAAATCTTTTTTTTCTTGAAAGTATTTATAGATTTTTTGGTAACATTCTTTTTTTGAAAA
ATTAAGTTGATAGTATATTTCGGTCCCCAAATTTACCCCTAAGTGTTTGTGATAATTAGTTGTGACTTTA
AATTCTTTTTCTAATTTGTAAAGGTAATTTTGCAGTGTTTTTAGTTTAACGGGTGTTTGACTATTTCTTT
TAAGGTTTTCATTAAAGTAATAGAGTATGTTTTTTTGTGTGTATTTCTTATATGTTTTATTTATGTACGC
TAGTGTTGAGATAAGAACTACTAATTTATACTGTAATTTATTGTAGCAAGTTGTGGTTTTACTGGTTTTG
TTTATATTAGATAAGTTTTCCATTTATAGCTCCTTGAATACCGGATTTTTTATCTATAAAGTATATATAT
CACAATTTTGATTTAAAAGTAAATTCTTTTTTTAAAAATACAAAAATTTTTTATAAATTATATAGACCAT
GATATTGTATTAATACTAATTGATTTTAATTTAAGGTTGAACTAAAATAAACATAGTTTTGTAGAAAATA
ATTTTTCATTATTTTGCTACTTGATATTGGATCGTAAAAATATTAGGGCTTTACAAAGTTCTTTTAAAAG
AGAATTTAGTAAAGCCCTAAGTCTTTTAATAAAAAATTTTTTGTAAAAAAGTTGGCAAAAATAGTTTTTG
CTATATATTTATATATAAGAAAAAATTCAATACTCAAGGAGATAAAAAATGGAAAACTTAAACAATAATC
CACAAAAAATTAATCAAATAAATAAGCAAACTAATTTTATTGGTTTTGAAAATTTTATAGAACTTGATAA
TCAAGTTAATCAAACTAAAGAAAAAAGTAAATTAAGTAAGATAGGTAAGAAATTACCCGGAATAAGCAGT
CAAGTCTAGTGCGGCCGGAATTCTAAAGATCTTTGACAGCTAGCTCAGTCCTAGGTATAATACTAGTGAA
AATTTAAATTTCTGACTTGTTTTAGAGCTAGAAATAGCAAGTTAAAATAAGGCTAGTCCGTTATCAACTT
GAAAAAGTGGCACCGAGTCGGTGCTTTTTTTGGCGCGCCAAATAATGCCCGTGTCCCTGTTGAATAGGGA
CACGGTTTTTTAACAATTTTTTTATTCCTAGGCCTTAGTGGCCGGTACCCGGGGATCCTTATTACTGGCC
GCTTTCTAGCCTGGATACTTGTCTGGCTAGTTGCATTAGAGAGTCAGCTAGAGCCCTAGGGCTAGCTGTT
TGTGTATTCGGAGCCAGTGTAGTTTTTCTTTTTACTAACGATACGGGTAATAATTGATTGCCTTTTACAG
CCTGACCTTGAGACAATTGCAAAAGTCTGTCCACAGAGGTTTGACCTAATAATCTAAAATCTTGTTTGAT
AGTAGTAAGTGGAGGTATGTAGCAACTAGAATCTTCTGTATCATCATAACCCACAACTGAAATATCAGCC
CCAACTCTAAGTCCACTTTCAGTAATAGCTCGCATAGCTCCTAAAGCCATTTGATCATTAGCAACTAACA
TAGCAGTAGGGACAATGCCTTCATTTAACATTTGCATTGTTTGCTGAAATCCTGACATAGCAGACCAATC
TCCTTCTCTTTCTGCTATTGGTTGTATTTGATTTCTTGTTAAATACTTGTGCCATCCTGCTAATCTCAAT
CTGGCACTTACTGAACTTAAGGGACCTGCAAGTAGTGCAATTTGTTGATGGCCTAATGCAACAAGGTGTT
CAACTCCTAACCTTGTTCCATCTTCGTGAGAAAAAATTATAGAGTTTATTGGGGTTTGGTCCGACACATC
CAAAAACAATGCTGGAACATTAGTACATGCTGCTTCAACTGCAATCGCATCTTGGTCATCAAGAGGATAA
TTAATTATAAGTCCACTAACACGTTGAGCTAATAAATTATGTACTGCTGCCTTACAAGCCTCTACACCTG
ATCTCTCAACCATTGATACAACAACGCTTGCACCAAGTTGATCAGCTCTCGATTTAATTGCGGCTACAAT
TTGACTAGGCGCATGTAATGCAAGTGATGATGTGGCAACTCCAATTAAAAGTGATTGTTTCCCCGCAAGT
TGCTGAGCAACGCGATTTGGTATATAATTCAACTCTGCCATAGCTGCTTCAACCTTCTCTCTTGTTTTTG
CAGATACATGACTTGCTTGGTTCACAACTCTCGAAACCGTTTGGTAGCTAACCCCGGCATATTCAGCAAC
ATCATACAAAGTAACAGGTTTCATGGATCATTCCTCCATGATAAAATTTAAATTTCTGACTTTGGCAAAT
CCTTTTGCCTGTTAAAAAGAATAGCACAAAAATTAAAAAAAAAGAAACGCAAATAGCAATAGCATTAAAA
ATAATTATTATTATTTATTTCTTTGATTAAAATCAAAAGCCTTTAATGTATTTTCTTGATCTTTCATGCG
CTTAACGGTAAAATCCAAGGTATTAAGTTCACCTTCCACTTTTCTCTCTCTATCTTCTCTAGAAAATCAT
AAAAAATTTATTTGCTTTGTGAGCGGATAACAATTATAATAGATTCAATTGTGAGCGGATAACAATTTCA
CACAGAATTCATTAAAGAGGAGAAATTACATATGGATAAGAAATACTCAATAGGCTTAGCTATCGGCACA
AATAGCGTCGGATGGGCGGTGATCACTGATGAATATAAGGTTCCGTCTAAAAAGTTCAAGGTTCTGGGAA
ATACAGACCGCCACAGTATCAAAAAAAATCTTATAGGGGCTCTTTTATTTGACAGTGGAGAGACAGCGGA
AGCGACTCGTCTCAAACGGACAGCTCGTAGAAGGTATACACGTCGGAAGAATCGTATTTGTTATCTACAG
GAGATTTTTTCAAATGAGATGGCGAAAGTAGATGATAGTTTCTTTCATCGACTTGAAGAGTCTTTTTTGG
TGGAAGAAGACAAGAAGCATGAACGTCATCCTATTTTTGGAAATATAGTAGATGAAGTTGCTTATCATGA
GAAATATCCAACTATCTATCATCTGCGAAAAAAATTGGTAGATTCTACTGATAAAGCGGATTTGCGCTTA
ATCTATTTGGCCTTAGCGCATATGATTAAGTTTCGTGGTCATTTTTTGATTGAGGGAGATTTAAATCCTG
ATAATAGTGATGTGGACAAACTATTTATCCAGTTGGTACAAACCTACAATCAATTATTTGAAGAAAACCC
TATTAACGCAAGTGGAGTAGATGCTAAAGCGATTCTTTCTGCACGATTGAGTAAATCAAGACGATTAGAA
AATCTCATTGCTCAGCTCCCCGGTGAGAAGAAAAATGGCTTATTTGGGAATCTCATTGCTTTGTCATTGG
GTTTGACCCCTAATTTTAAATCAAATTTTGATTTGGCAGAAGATGCTAAATTACAGCTTTCAAAAGATAC
TTACGATGATGATTTAGATAATTTATTGGCGCAAATTGGAGATCAATATGCTGATTTGTTTTTGGCAGCT
AAGAATTTATCAGATGCTATTTTACTTTCAGATATCCTAAGAGTAAATACTGAAATAACTAAGGCTCCCC
TATCAGCTTCAATGATTAAACGCTACGATGAACATCATCAAGACTTGACTCTTTTAAAAGCTTTAGTTCG
ACAACAACTTCCAGAAAAGTATAAAGAAATCTTTTTTGATCAATCAAAAAACGGATATGCAGGTTATATT
GATGGGGGAGCTAGCCAAGAAGAATTTTATAAATTTATCAAACCAATTTTAGAAAAAATGGATGGTACTG
AGGAATTATTGGTGAAACTAAATCGTGAAGATTTGCTGCGCAAGCAACGGACCTTTGACAACGGCTCTAT
TCCCCATCAAATTCACTTGGGTGAGCTGCATGCTATTTTGAGAAGACAAGAAGACTTTTATCCATTTTTA
AAAGACAATCGTGAGAAGATTGAAAAAATCTTGACTTTTCGAATTCCTTATTATGTTGGTCCATTGGCGC
GTGGCAATAGTCGTTTTGCATGGATGACTCGGAAGTCTGAAGAAACAATTACCCCATGGAATTTTGAAGA
AGTTGTCGATAAAGGTGCTTCAGCTCAATCATTTATTGAACGCATGACAAACTTTGATAAAAATCTTCCA
AATGAAAAAGTACTACCAAAACATAGTTTGCTTTATGAGTATTTTACGGTTTATAACGAATTGACAAAGG
TCAAATATGTTACTGAAGGAATGCGAAAACCAGCATTTCTTTCAGGTGAACAGAAGAAAGCCATTGTTGA
TTTACTCTTCAAAACAAATCGAAAAGTAACCGTTAAGCAATTAAAAGAAGATTATTTCAAAAAAATAGAA
TGTTTTGATAGTGTTGAAATTTCAGGAGTTGAAGATAGATTTAATGCTTCATTAGGTACCTACCATGATT
TGCTAAAAATTATTAAAGATAAAGATTTTTTGGATAATGAAGAAAATGAAGATATCTTAGAGGATATTGT
TTTAACATTGACCTTATTTGAAGATAGGGAGATGATTGAGGAAAGACTTAAAACATATGCTCACCTCTTT
GATGATAAGGTGATGAAACAGCTTAAACGTCGCCGTTATACTGGTTGGGGACGTTTGTCTCGAAAATTGA
TTAATGGTATTAGGGATAAGCAATCTGGCAAAACAATATTAGATTTTTTGAAATCAGATGGTTTTGCCAA
TCGCAATTTTATGCAGCTGATCCATGATGATAGTTTGACATTTAAAGAAGACATTCAAAAAGCACAAGTG
TCTGGACAAGGCGATAGTTTACATGAACATATTGCAAATTTAGCTGGTAGCCCTGCTATTAAAAAAGGTA
TTTTACAGACTGTAAAAGTTGTTGATGAATTGGTCAAAGTAATGGGGCGGCATAAGCCAGAAAATATCGT
TATTGAAATGGCACGTGAAAATCAGACAACTCAAAAGGGCCAGAAAAATTCGCGAGAGCGTATGAAACGA
ATCGAAGAAGGTATCAAAGAATTAGGAAGTCAGATTCTTAAAGAGCATCCTGTTGAAAATACTCAATTGC
AAAATGAAAAGCTCTATCTCTATTATCTCCAAAATGGAAGAGACATGTATGTGGACCAAGAATTAGATAT
TAATCGTTTAAGTGATTATGATGTCGATGCCATTGTTCCACAAAGTTTCCTTAAAGACGATTCAATAGAC
AATAAGGTCTTAACGCGTTCTGATAAAAATCGTGGTAAATCGGATAACGTTCCAAGTGAAGAAGTAGTCA
AAAAGATGAAAAACTATTGGAGACAACTTCTAAACGCCAAGTTAATCACTCAACGTAAGTTTGATAATTT
AACGAAAGCTGAACGTGGAGGTTTGAGTGAACTTGATAAAGCTGGTTTTATCAAACGCCAATTGGTTGAA
ACTCGCCAAATCACTAAGCATGTGGCACAAATTTTGGATAGTCGCATGAATACTAAATACGATGAAAATG
ATAAACTTATTCGAGAGGTTAAAGTGATTACCTTAAAATCTAAATTAGTTTCTGACTTCCGAAAAGATTT
CCAATTCTATAAAGTACGTGAGATTAACAATTACCATCATGCCCATGATGCGTATCTAAATGCCGTCGTT
GGAACTGCTTTGATTAAGAAATATCCAAAACTTGAATCGGAGTTTGTCTATGGTGATTATAAAGTTTATG
ATGTTCGTAAAATGATTGCTAAGTCTGAGCAAGAAATAGGCAAAGCAACCGCAAAATATTTCTTTTACTC
TAATATCATGAACTTCTTCAAAACAGAAATTACACTTGCAAATGGAGAGATTCGCAAACGCCCTCTAATC
GAAACTAATGGGGAAACTGGAGAAATTGTCTGGGATAAAGGGCGAGATTTTGCCACAGTGCGCAAAGTAT
TGTCCATGCCCCAAGTCAATATTGTCAAGAAAACAGAAGTACAGACAGGCGGATTCTCCAAGGAGTCAAT
TTTACCAAAAAGAAATTCGGACAAGCTTATTGCTCGTAAAAAAGACTGGGATCCAAAAAAATATGGTGGT
TTTGATAGTCCAACGGTAGCTTATTCAGTCCTAGTGGTTGCTAAGGTGGAAAAAGGGAAATCGAAGAAGT
TAAAATCCGTTAAAGAGTTACTAGGGATCACAATTATGGAAAGAAGTTCCTTTGAAAAAAATCCGATTGA
CTTTTTAGAAGCTAAAGGATATAAGGAAGTTAAAAAAGACTTAATCATTAAACTACCTAAATATAGTCTT
TTTGAGTTAGAAAACGGTCGTAAACGGATGCTGGCTAGTGCCGGAGAATTACAAAAAGGAAATGAGCTGG
CTCTGCCAAGCAAATATGTGAATTTTTTATATTTAGCTAGTCATTATGAAAAGTTGAAGGGTAGTCCAGA
AGATAACGAACAAAAACAATTGTTTGTGGAGCAGCATAAGCATTATTTAGATGAGATTATTGAGCAAATC
AGTGAATTTTCTAAGCGTGTTATTTTAGCAGATGCCAATTTAGATAAAGTTCTTAGTGCATATAACAAAC
ATAGAGACAAACCAATACGTGAACAAGCAGAAAATATTATTCATTTATTTACGTTGACGAATCTTGGAGC
TCCCGCTGCTTTTAAATATTTTGATACAACAATTGATCGTAAACGATATACGTCTACAAAAGAAGTTTTA
GATGCCACTCTTATCCATCAATCCATCACTGGTCTTTATGAAACACGCATTGATTTGAGTCAGCTAGGAG
GTGACTAATAAAAGCTTGATCAGATCTCAGCTTTTTTTTGAAGTGCCTGGCAGTAAGTTGAAAAAATTTG
AAATAAACTTGGACTATGTTAATAAAAAAATACAAATTAACGAACAAAAAGATTTGAATTATTATATAAT
TTAGTTAAAAGCAATTTTAAATGAGGGAGGTTTCCATATGAGGGAAGCGGTGATCGCCGAAGTATCGACT
CAACTATCAGAGGTAGTTGGCGTCATCGAGCGCCATCTCGAACCGACGTTGCTGGCCGTACATTTGTACG
GCTCCGCAGTGGATGGCGGCCTGAAGCCACACAGTGATATTGATTTGCTGGTTACGGTGACCGTAAGGCT
TGATGAAACAACGCGGCGAGCTTTGATCAACGACCTTTTGGAAACTTCGGCTTCCCCTGGAGAGAGCGAG
ATTCTCCGCGCTGTAGAAGTCACCATTGTTGTGCACGACGACATCATTCCGTGGCGTTATCCAGCTAAGC
GCGAACTGCAATTTGGAGAATGGCAGCGCAATGACATTCTTGCAGGTATCTTCGAGCCAGCCACGATCGA
CATTGATCTGGCTATCTTGCTGACAAAAGCAAGAGAACATAGCGTTGCCTTGGTAGGTCCAGCGGCGGAG
GAACTCTTTGATCCGGTTCCTGAACAGGATCTATTTGAGGCGCTAAATGAAACCTTAACGCTATGGAACT
CGCCGCCCGACTGGGCTGGCGATGAGCGAAATGTAGTGCTTACGTTGTCCCGCATTTGGTACAGCGCAGT
AACCGGCAAAATCGCGCCGAAGGATGTCGCTGCCGACTGGGCAATGGAGCGCCTGCCGGCCCAGTATCAG
CCCGTCATACTTGAAGCTAGACAGGCTTATCTTGGACAAGAAGAAGATCGCTTGGCCTCGCGCGCAGATC
AGTTGGAAGAATTTGTCCACTACGTGAAAGGCGAGATCACCAAGGTAGTCGGCAAATAATGACGTCGCCG
GAGCGGTCGAGTTCTGGACCGACCGGCTCGGGTTCTCATGACCAAAATCCCTTAACGTGAGTTTTCGTTC
CACTGAGCGTCAGACCCCGTAGAAAAGATCAAAGGATCTTCTTGAGATCCTTTTTTTCTGCGCGTAATCT
GCTGCTTGCAAACAAAAAAACCACCGCTACCAGCGGTGGTTTGTTTGCCGGATCAAGAGCTACCAACTCT
TTTTCCGAAGGTAACTGGCTTCAGCAGAGCGCAGATACCAAATACTGTCCTTCTAGTGTAGCCGTAGTTA
GGCCACCACTTCAAGAACTCTGTAGCACCGCCTACATACCTCGCTCTGCTAATCCTGTTACCAGTGGCTG
CTGCCAGTGGCGATAAGTCGTGTCTTACCGGGTTGGACTCAAGACGATAGTTACCGGATAAGGCGCAGCG
GTCGGGCTGAACGGGGGGTTCGTGCACACAGCCCAGCTTGGAGCGAACGACCTACACCGAACTGAGATAC
CTACAGCGTGAGCTATGAGAAAGCGCCACGCTTCCCGAAGGGAGAAAGGCGGACAGGTATCCGGTAAGCG
GCAGGGTCGGAACAGGAGAGCGCACGAGGGAGCTTCCAGGGGGAAACGCCTGGTATCTTTATAGTCCTGT
CGGGTTTCGCCACCTCTGACTTGAGCGTCGATTTTTGTGATGCTCGTCAGGGGGGCGGAGCCTATGGAAA
AACGCCAGCAACGCGGCCTTTTTACGGTTCCTGGGCTTTTGCTGGCCTTTTGCTCACATGTTCTTT
Features (pLannotate 1.2.2; 11 found; start..end, strand, type, name):
   3323..3357    +  promoter       J23119(SpeI) promoter: bacterial promoter (Registry of Standard Biological Parts BBa J23119) modified to end with an SpeI site
   3379..3454    +  misc_RNA       gRNA scaffold: guide RNA scaffold for the Streptococcus pyogenes CRISPR/Cas9 system
   3565..4644    -  CDS            lacI: LACI_ECOLI - Experimental evidence at protein level: Swiss-Prot protein existence level 1. Repressor of the lactose operon. Binds allolactose as an inducer. From Escherichia coli (strain K12).
   4774..4878    -  CDS            fliD (fragment): FLID_BORBU - Protein inferred from homology: Swiss-Prot protein existence level 3. Required for the morphogenesis and for the elongation of the flagellar filament by facilitating polymerization of the flagellin monomers at the tip of growing filament. Forms a capping structure, which prevents flagellin subunits (transported through the central channel of the flagellum) from leaking out without polymerization at the distal end (By similarity). From Borrelia burgdorferi (strain ATCC 35210 / B31 / CIP 102532 / DSM 4680).
   4897..4941    +  promoter       T5 promoter: bacteriophage T5 promoter for E. coli RNA polymerase, with embedded lac operator
   4947..4967    +  protein_bind   lac operator (fragment): The lac repressor binds to the lac operator to inhibit transcription in E. coli. This inhibition can be relieved by adding lactose or isopropyl-β-D-thiogalactopyranoside (IPTG). lac repressor encoded by lacI
   5002..9106    +  CDS            dCas9 (fragment): catalytically dead mutant of the Cas9 endonuclease from the Streptococcus pyogenes Type II CRISPR/Cas system RNA-guided DNA-binding protein that lacks endonuclease activity due to the D10A mutation in the RuvC catalytic domain and the H840A mutation in the HNH catalytic domain
   9116..9241    +  CDS            hslU (fragment): HSLU_BORBU - Protein inferred from homology: Swiss-Prot protein existence level 3. ATPase subunit of a proteasome-like degradation complex; this subunit has chaperone activity. The binding of ATP and its subsequent hydrolysis by HslU are essential for unfolding of protein substrates subsequently hydrolyzed by HslV. HslU recognizes the N-terminal part of its protein substrates and unfolds these before they are guided to HslV for hydrolysis. From Borrelia burgdorferi (strain ATCC 35210 / B31 / CIP 102532 / DSM 4680).
   9278..10069   +  CDS            SmR: aminoglycoside adenylyltransferase (Murphy, 1985); aadA; confers resistance to spectinomycin and streptomycin
  10071..10117   +  CDS            BleoR (fragment): antibiotic-binding protein; Sh ble from Streptoalloteichus hindustanus; confers resistance to bleomycin, phleomycin, and Zeocin™
  10192..10780   +  rep_origin     ori: high-copy-number ColE1/pMB1/pBR322/pUC origin of replication
