>Addgene plasmid #149642 | pBbdCas9S_Psyn-sgRNAflaB | addgene full sequence | sequence record 307142 | Addgene NGS Result
GAAAATTTAAATTTCTGACTTGTTTTAGAGCTAGAAATAGCAAGTTAAAATAAGGCTAGTCCGTTATCAA
CTTGAAAAAGTGGCACCGAGTCGGTGCTTTTTTTGGCGCGCCAAATAATGCCCGTGTCCCTGTTGAATAG
GGACACGGTTTTTTAACAATTTTTTTATTCCTAGGCCTTAGTGGCCGGTACCCGGGGATCCTTATTACTG
GCCGCTTTCTAGCCTGGATACTTGTCTGGCTAGTTGCATTAGAGAGTCAGCTAGAGCCCTAGGGCTAGCT
GTTTGTGTATTCGGAGCCAGTGTAGTTTTTCTTTTTACTAACGATACGGGTAATAATTGATTGCCTTTTA
CAGCCTGACCTTGAGACAATTGCAAAAGTCTGTCCACAGAGGTTTGACCTAATAATCTAAAATCTTGTTT
GATAGTAGTAAGTGGAGGTATGTAGCAACTAGAATCTTCTGTATCATCATAACCCACAACTGAAATATCA
GCCCCAACTCTAAGTCCACTTTCAGTAATAGCTCGCATAGCTCCTAAAGCCATTTGATCATTAGCAACTA
ACATAGCAGTAGGGACAATGCCTTCATTTAACATTTGCATTGTTTGCTGAAATCCTGACATAGCAGACCA
ATCTCCTTCTCTTTCTGCTATTGGTTGTATTTGATTTCTTGTTAAATACTTGTGCCATCCTGCTAATCTC
AATCTGGCACTTACTGAACTTAAGGGACCTGCAAGTAGTGCAATTTGTTGATGGCCTAATGCAACAAGGT
GTTCAACTCCTAACCTTGTTCCATCTTCGTGAGAAAAAATTATAGAGTTTATTGGGGTTTGGTCCGACAC
ATCCAAAAACAATGCTGGAACATTAGTACATGCTGCTTCAACTGCAATCGCATCTTGGTCATCAAGAGGA
TAATTAATTATAAGTCCACTAACACGTTGAGCTAATAAATTATGTACTGCTGCCTTACAAGCCTCTACAC
CTGATCTCTCAACCATTGATACAACAACGCTTGCACCAAGTTGATCAGCTCTCGATTTAATTGCGGCTAC
AATTTGACTAGGCGCATGTAATGCAAGTGATGATGTGGCAACTCCAATTAAAAGTGATTGTTTCCCCGCA
AGTTGCTGAGCAACGCGATTTGGTATATAATTCAACTCTGCCATAGCTGCTTCAACCTTCTCTCTTGTTT
TTGCAGATACATGACTTGCTTGGTTCACAACTCTCGAAACCGTTTGGTAGCTAACCCCGGCATATTCAGC
AACATCATACAAAGTAACAGGTTTCATGGATCATTCCTCCATGATAAAATTTAAATTTCTGACTTTGGCA
AATCCTTTTGCCTGTTAAAAAGAATAGCACAAAAATTAAAAAAAAAGAAACGCAAATAGCAATAGCATTA
AAAATAATTATTATTATTTATTTCTTTGATTAAAATCAAAAGCCTTTAATGTATTTTCTTGATCTTTCAT
GCGCTTAACGGTAAAATCCAAGGTATTAAGTTCACCTTCCACTTTTCTCTCTCTATCTTCTCTAGAAAAT
CATAAAAAATTTATTTGCTTTGTGAGCGGATAACAATTATAATAGATTCAATTGTGAGCGGATAACAATT
TCACACAGAATTCATTAAAGAGGAGAAATTACATATGGATAAGAAATACTCAATAGGCTTAGCTATCGGC
ACAAATAGCGTCGGATGGGCGGTGATCACTGATGAATATAAGGTTCCGTCTAAAAAGTTCAAGGTTCTGG
GAAATACAGACCGCCACAGTATCAAAAAAAATCTTATAGGGGCTCTTTTATTTGACAGTGGAGAGACAGC
GGAAGCGACTCGTCTCAAACGGACAGCTCGTAGAAGGTATACACGTCGGAAGAATCGTATTTGTTATCTA
CAGGAGATTTTTTCAAATGAGATGGCGAAAGTAGATGATAGTTTCTTTCATCGACTTGAAGAGTCTTTTT
TGGTGGAAGAAGACAAGAAGCATGAACGTCATCCTATTTTTGGAAATATAGTAGATGAAGTTGCTTATCA
TGAGAAATATCCAACTATCTATCATCTGCGAAAAAAATTGGTAGATTCTACTGATAAAGCGGATTTGCGC
TTAATCTATTTGGCCTTAGCGCATATGATTAAGTTTCGTGGTCATTTTTTGATTGAGGGAGATTTAAATC
CTGATAATAGTGATGTGGACAAACTATTTATCCAGTTGGTACAAACCTACAATCAATTATTTGAAGAAAA
CCCTATTAACGCAAGTGGAGTAGATGCTAAAGCGATTCTTTCTGCACGATTGAGTAAATCAAGACGATTA
GAAAATCTCATTGCTCAGCTCCCCGGTGAGAAGAAAAATGGCTTATTTGGGAATCTCATTGCTTTGTCAT
TGGGTTTGACCCCTAATTTTAAATCAAATTTTGATTTGGCAGAAGATGCTAAATTACAGCTTTCAAAAGA
TACTTACGATGATGATTTAGATAATTTATTGGCGCAAATTGGAGATCAATATGCTGATTTGTTTTTGGCA
GCTAAGAATTTATCAGATGCTATTTTACTTTCAGATATCCTAAGAGTAAATACTGAAATAACTAAGGCTC
CCCTATCAGCTTCAATGATTAAACGCTACGATGAACATCATCAAGACTTGACTCTTTTAAAAGCTTTAGT
TCGACAACAACTTCCAGAAAAGTATAAAGAAATCTTTTTTGATCAATCAAAAAACGGATATGCAGGTTAT
ATTGATGGGGGAGCTAGCCAAGAAGAATTTTATAAATTTATCAAACCAATTTTAGAAAAAATGGATGGTA
CTGAGGAATTATTGGTGAAACTAAATCGTGAAGATTTGCTGCGCAAGCAACGGACCTTTGACAACGGCTC
TATTCCCCATCAAATTCACTTGGGTGAGCTGCATGCTATTTTGAGAAGACAAGAAGACTTTTATCCATTT
TTAAAAGACAATCGTGAGAAGATTGAAAAAATCTTGACTTTTCGAATTCCTTATTATGTTGGTCCATTGG
CGCGTGGCAATAGTCGTTTTGCATGGATGACTCGGAAGTCTGAAGAAACAATTACCCCATGGAATTTTGA
AGAAGTTGTCGATAAAGGTGCTTCAGCTCAATCATTTATTGAACGCATGACAAACTTTGATAAAAATCTT
CCAAATGAAAAAGTACTACCAAAACATAGTTTGCTTTATGAGTATTTTACGGTTTATAACGAATTGACAA
AGGTCAAATATGTTACTGAAGGAATGCGAAAACCAGCATTTCTTTCAGGTGAACAGAAGAAAGCCATTGT
TGATTTACTCTTCAAAACAAATCGAAAAGTAACCGTTAAGCAATTAAAAGAAGATTATTTCAAAAAAATA
GAATGTTTTGATAGTGTTGAAATTTCAGGAGTTGAAGATAGATTTAATGCTTCATTAGGTACCTACCATG
ATTTGCTAAAAATTATTAAAGATAAAGATTTTTTGGATAATGAAGAAAATGAAGATATCTTAGAGGATAT
TGTTTTAACATTGACCTTATTTGAAGATAGGGAGATGATTGAGGAAAGACTTAAAACATATGCTCACCTC
TTTGATGATAAGGTGATGAAACAGCTTAAACGTCGCCGTTATACTGGTTGGGGACGTTTGTCTCGAAAAT
TGATTAATGGTATTAGGGATAAGCAATCTGGCAAAACAATATTAGATTTTTTGAAATCAGATGGTTTTGC
CAATCGCAATTTTATGCAGCTGATCCATGATGATAGTTTGACATTTAAAGAAGACATTCAAAAAGCACAA
GTGTCTGGACAAGGCGATAGTTTACATGAACATATTGCAAATTTAGCTGGTAGCCCTGCTATTAAAAAAG
GTATTTTACAGACTGTAAAAGTTGTTGATGAATTGGTCAAAGTAATGGGGCGGCATAAGCCAGAAAATAT
CGTTATTGAAATGGCACGTGAAAATCAGACAACTCAAAAGGGCCAGAAAAATTCGCGAGAGCGTATGAAA
CGAATCGAAGAAGGTATCAAAGAATTAGGAAGTCAGATTCTTAAAGAGCATCCTGTTGAAAATACTCAAT
TGCAAAATGAAAAGCTCTATCTCTATTATCTCCAAAATGGAAGAGACATGTATGTGGACCAAGAATTAGA
TATTAATCGTTTAAGTGATTATGATGTCGATGCCATTGTTCCACAAAGTTTCCTTAAAGACGATTCAATA
GACAATAAGGTCTTAACGCGTTCTGATAAAAATCGTGGTAAATCGGATAACGTTCCAAGTGAAGAAGTAG
TCAAAAAGATGAAAAACTATTGGAGACAACTTCTAAACGCCAAGTTAATCACTCAACGTAAGTTTGATAA
TTTAACGAAAGCTGAACGTGGAGGTTTGAGTGAACTTGATAAAGCTGGTTTTATCAAACGCCAATTGGTT
GAAACTCGCCAAATCACTAAGCATGTGGCACAAATTTTGGATAGTCGCATGAATACTAAATACGATGAAA
ATGATAAACTTATTCGAGAGGTTAAAGTGATTACCTTAAAATCTAAATTAGTTTCTGACTTCCGAAAAGA
TTTCCAATTCTATAAAGTACGTGAGATTAACAATTACCATCATGCCCATGATGCGTATCTAAATGCCGTC
GTTGGAACTGCTTTGATTAAGAAATATCCAAAACTTGAATCGGAGTTTGTCTATGGTGATTATAAAGTTT
ATGATGTTCGTAAAATGATTGCTAAGTCTGAGCAAGAAATAGGCAAAGCAACCGCAAAATATTTCTTTTA
CTCTAATATCATGAACTTCTTCAAAACAGAAATTACACTTGCAAATGGAGAGATTCGCAAACGCCCTCTA
ATCGAAACTAATGGGGAAACTGGAGAAATTGTCTGGGATAAAGGGCGAGATTTTGCCACAGTGCGCAAAG
TATTGTCCATGCCCCAAGTCAATATTGTCAAGAAAACAGAAGTCCAGACAGGCGGATTCTCCAAGGAGTC
AATTTTACCAAAAAGAAATTCGGACAAGCTTATTGCTCGTAAAAAAGACTGGGATCCAAAAAAATATGGT
GGTTTTGATAGTCCAACGGTAGCTTATTCAGTCCTAGTGGTTGCTAAGGTGGAAAAAGGGAAATCGAAGA
AGTTAAAATCCGTTAAAGAGTTACTAGGGATCACAATTCTGGAAAGAAGTTCCTTTGAAAAAAATCCGAT
TGACTTTTTAGAAGCTAAAGGATATAAGGAAGTTAAAAAAGACTTAATCATTAAACTACCTAAATATAGT
CTTTTTGAGTTAGAAAACGGTCGTAAACGGATGCTGGCTAGTGCCGGAGAATTACAAAAAGGAAATGAGC
TGGCTCTGCCAAGCAAATATGTGAATTTTTTATATTTAGCTAGTCATTATGAAAAGTTGAAGGGTAGTCC
AGAAGATAACGAACAAAAACAATTGTTTGTGGAGCAGCATAAGCATTATTTAGATGAGATTATTGAGCAA
ATCAGTGAATTTTCTAAGCGTGTTATTTTAGCAGATGCCAATTTAGATAAAGTTCTTAGTGCATATAACA
AACATAGAGACAAACCAATACGTGAACAAGCAGAAAATATTATTCATTTATTTACGTTGACGAATCTTGG
AGCTCCCGCTGCTTTTAAATATTTTGATACAACAATTGATCGTAAACGATATACGTCTACAAAAGAAGTT
TTAGATGCCACTCTTATCCATCAATCCATCACTGGTCTTTATGAAACACGCATTGATTTGAGTCAGCTAG
GAGGTGACTAATAAAAGCTTGATCAGATCTCAGCTTTTTTTTGAAGTGCCTGGCAGTAAGTTGAAAAAAT
TTGAAATAAACTTGGACTATGTTAATAAAAAAATACAAATTAACGAACAAAAAGATTTGAATTATTATAT
AATTTAGTTAAAAGCAATTTTAAATGAGGGAGGTTTCCATATGAGGGAAGCGGTGATCGCCGAAGTATCG
ACTCAACTATCAGAGGTAGTTGGCGTCATCGAGCGCCATCTCGAACCGACGTTGCTGGCCGTACATTTGT
ACGGCTCCGCAGTGGATGGCGGCCTGAAGCCACACAGTGATATTGATTTGCTGGTTACGGTGACCGTAAG
GCTTGATGAAACAACGCGGCGAGCTTTGATCAACGACCTTTTGGAAACTTCGGCTTCCCCTGGAGAGAGC
GAGATTCTCCGCGCTGTAGAAGTCACCATTGTTGTGCACGACGACATCATTCCGTGGCGTTATCCAGCTA
AGCGCGAACTGCAATTTGGAGAATGGCAGCGCAATGACATTCTTGCAGGTATCTTCGAGCCAGCCACGAT
CGACATTGATCTGGCTATCTTGCTGACAAAAGCAAGAGAACATAGCGTTGCCTTGGTAGGTCCAGCGGCG
GAGGAACTCTTTGATCCGGTTCCTGAACAGGATCTATTTGAGGCGCTAAATGAAACCTTAACGCTATGGA
ACTCGCCGCCCGACTGGGCTGGCGATGAGCGAAATGTAGTGCTTACGTTGTCCCGCATTTGGTACAGCGC
AGTAACCGGCAAAATCGCGCCGAAGGATGTCGCTGCCGACTGGGCAATGGAGCGCCTGCCGGCCCAGTAT
CAGCCCGTCATACTTGAAGCTAGACAGGCTTATCTTGGACAAGAAGAAGATCGCTTGGCCTCGCGCGCAG
ATCAGTTGGAAGAATTTGTCCACTACGTGAAAGGCGAGATCACCAAGGTAGTCGGCAAATAATGACGTCG
CCGGAGCGGTCGAGTTCTGGACCGACCGGCTCGGGTTCTCATGACCAAAATCCCTTAACGTGAGTTTTCG
TTCCACTGAGCGTCAGACCCCGTAGAAAAGATCAAAGGATCTTCTTGAGATCCTTTTTTTCTGCGCGTAA
TCTGCTGCTTGCAAACAAAAAAACCACCGCTACCAGCGGTGGTTTGTTTGCCGGATCAAGAGCTACCAAC
TCTTTTTCCGAAGGTAACTGGCTTCAGCAGAGCGCAGATACCAAATACTGTTCTTCTAGTGTAGCCGTAG
TTAGGCCACCACTTCAAGAACTCTGTAGCACCGCCTACATACCTCGCTCTGCTAATCCTGTTACCAGTGG
CTGCTGCCAGTGGCGATAAGTCGTGTCTTACCGGGTTGGACTCAAGACGATAGTTACCGGATAAGGCGCA
GCGGTCGGGCTGAACGGGGGGTTCGTGCACACAGCCCAGCTTGGAGCGAACGACCTACACCGAACTGAGA
TACCTACAGCGTGAGCTATGAGAAAGCGCCACGCTTCCCGAAGGGAGAAAGGCGGACAGGTATCCGGTAA
GCGGCAGGGTCGGAACAGGAGAGCGCACGAGGGAGCTTCCAGGGGGAAACGCCTGGTATCTTTATAGTCC
TGTCGGGTTTCGCCACCTCTGACTTGAGCGTCGATTTTTGTGATGCTCGTCAGGGGGGCGGAGCCTATGG
AAAAACGCCAGCAACGCGGCCTTTTTACGGTTCCTGGCCTTTTGCTGGCCTTTTGCTCACATGTTCTTTC
CTGCACTAGATCCCCGGCAAGTTCATCCTTAGGGTTTTCATATCTCTTAAAAAGTCAATTTCTGCTTGAT
TAATTTCTTGTGGATTATTGTTTTTGCGGTTTTTCATTTTTTATCTCCTTGAGTATTGAATTTTTTCTTA
TATATAAATATATAGCAAAAACTATTTTTGCCAACTTTTTTACAAAAAATTTTTTATTAAAACACTTAGG
GCTTTGCTAAATTCTCTTTTAAAAGAACTTAGTAAAGCCCTATGGATTTAAGAACTGATTATACTTACGT
AGTAAAAATACTACAGATATTAATAGTATAGACCATATCAAAATCATAATCAATTTATATTTATCTAAAA
TTGTAGTCCATACAAAATACAAAAAAATTAGGTTTTTCTAAATTCTATTTTAAAAGAACTTAGTAACACC
TAATCTCTAAATTACTTACAAAATTCTAAAATTAGATTTTTAGTTCTTCATATTTCTTTAAAAGTTTTTT
AAGAAAATCTTTTTGATTTTCAAAAATTTCATGCATCATAAAACTAGTAAATTTGGATTTTTTTTTGTAA
AAATCATAACTTTCTTGGGTTTTAAGTTGAAATCTTAATGGTTTTATTGGATTTTGCCTAGATTTTTTTA
ACGCCGGACTTTCTTTATCTTTTATAAAATTATAAGAATTTTTAATACCATTTTCTATTAAATAATCTTC
TTTTATAAGCCCCTCTTGCAGTGCAGTTGCTAATCTTAAATACTTATACGCTTGAGTTTTTGCTACATCA
AAGTCTTTTATAAAATCAAGAAAAGTTTTATAACCATCAAATTTATAATATTGATTATCTTTTATTTCTT
TTAAAATTTTAATATTTTCCACCCTGTGGAATATTTCTTTTTTGAAATTGTCATTTAACTTTTCCTTTAG
TGTCTTGTAATAAGAAATTTTACTTTCATTAATCATTAAATTTTGTTCAACATAAGTATCTATCTTTTTT
GTTAAAACTTTAACAACACGTTTTTTTTCCATAAAAATTTTCCTTTATTTTTGCAACATTTTCCTTAATT
GATATAATTGTTACTATTTTAGATTTTTTAATATCCACTTAAGAATTAATCCCTCACTAGAATATTTTTT
ATTATAGAATTCATATACATGTTTTTCTAAATCTATAAATTTATCAACAATTGCTTTATTATAGGGTGTA
TCTATCTTTTCTTTTCTTAATAATCGTCTCATATTCTTTAAATAACAACAAACACTGCCGGTTTTAAACC
TAAATTCTATGTAATATATTTTTGAAAAAGTATATACATTTTCAACCCCGTTTATTTCATACTTTACAAA
AACATTATTTATTGGTTTTCTATAACCATAGTAAATGCCTAAAAATTTGTCCCCGTCTTTCATAGGATAT
AGATAAAGTTTTTGAATCTCTGATTTATCTAATAATTTTTCAAAAAAAATTATACACCGCTTTTGTTTGT
TACTAACTACTCTATGCAATGCCTTTAATATTTTTGTGTGATATATATTTTTATCACCTTTTTTTTCTTT
CAGCAGGAAGATACTTTCTTTTGGAAATTTAATTTTTTGTTCATTTATTCTTGCAGCCTTAAGTCCGATT
TTCATATTTAATCCTTATATAGCCTTTCTATTTAATTCTTTTAAACTCAATAAACTTTTTTGGTTTTTCA
TTAGTTCTAATAATTCGCAATAATATGTGCAAAACACTTTATTGTATTCTATTTTCTTTTGGTTATTCAA
ATATTCTTTTATAATTGGCTTTAGAAGTTCAATATTTACTTCTTTTTTTAGTTGTTCAATAAGGATATTG
AAAATGTTTGTTTTTAAATCTTGATAATTTTGTTGAGAATTTTCTTTTTTTCTTTCAATTGACTTCTCTA
ATTTACGCTTTATATTGTTTAAATCGCTATATTTATGACTTTCAATAATAAAATGAGGCTTAAATTTGTA
ATTTTCGTATATTTTTTGGAAACTTGTTTCTAATTGTTTAGAATTATATTCATTTTTTTCAAATTCTTTT
TGAGTGTTGCATAGAATTTCCTTTAATTTTTCTTGTTTTTCTTTCATACAAGATTTAGTAAAATGTATAT
TTTTATTTTTTAGTAATTTAATTTCTATTATTTTTATGATTTTAAGTATTTTGATTATATTATCTTTATC
AATATTTAAATTGAATAAAATTGTAAGAAAAATTGAAAGAATTTTTTTACATAAAAAGTTACATTTATTG
AAGTAATTTCTTACTTGATACTTTTCTATTTCATTAATCTTTCTTTCTTCTTTTATATTATTTTTATTAT
TTAAACACTCCTTTAAATCTACACTCCCATTTTTAGTAAATCTATCTTTAAGGCCCCTTGAAACTCTATT
TTGAAATCTTAAATCTTTTTTTTCTTGAAAGTATTTATAGATTTTTTGGTAACATTCTTTTTTTGAAAAA
TTAAGTTGATAGTATATTTCGGTCCCCAAATTTACCCCTAAGTGTTTGTGATAATTAGTTGTGACTTTAA
ATTCTTTTTCTAATTTGTAAAGGTAATTTTGCAGTGTTTTTAGTTTAACGGGTGTTTGACTATTTCTTTT
AAGGTTTTCATTAAAGTAATAGAGTATGTTTTTTTGTGTGTATTTCTTATATGTTTTATTTATGTACGCT
AGTGTTGAGATAAGGACTACTAATTTATACTGTAATTTATTGTAGCAAGTTGTGGTTTTACTGGTTTTGT
TTATATTAGATAAGTTTTCCATTTATAGCTCCTTGAATACCGGATTTTTTATCTATAAAGTATATATATC
ACAATTTTGATTTAAAAGTAAATTCTTTTTTTAAAAATACAAAAATTTTTTATAAATTATATAGACCATG
ATATTGTATTAATACTAATTGATTTTAATTTAAGGTTGAACTAAAATAAACATAGTTTTGTAGAAAATAA
TTTTTCATTATTTTGCTACTTGATATTGGATCGTAAAAATATTAGGGCTTTACAAAGTTCTTTTAAAAGA
GAATTTAGTAAAGCCCTAAGTCTTTTAATAAAAAATTTTTTGTAAAAAAGTTGGCAAAAATAGTTTTTGC
TATATATTTATATATAAGAAAAAATTCAATACTCAAGGAGATAAAAAATGGAAAACTTAAACAATAATCC
ACAAAAAATTAATCAAATAAATAAGCAAACTAATTTTATTGGTTTTGAAAATTTTATAGAACTTGATAAT
CAAGTTAATCAAACTAAAGAAAAAAGTAAATTAAGTAAGATAGGTAAGAAATTACCCGGAATAAGCAGTC
AAGTCTAGTGCGGCCGGAATTCTAAAGATCTTTGACAGCTAGCTCAGTCCTAGGTATAATACTAGT
Features (pLannotate 1.2.2; 11 found; start..end, strand, type, name):
     22..97      +  misc_RNA       gRNA scaffold: guide RNA scaffold for the Streptococcus pyogenes CRISPR/Cas9 system
    208..1287    -  CDS            lacI: LACI_ECOLI - Experimental evidence at protein level: Swiss-Prot protein existence level 1. Repressor of the lactose operon. Binds allolactose as an inducer. From Escherichia coli (strain K12).
   1417..1521    -  CDS            fliD (fragment): FLID_BORBU - Protein inferred from homology: Swiss-Prot protein existence level 3. Required for the morphogenesis and for the elongation of the flagellar filament by facilitating polymerization of the flagellin monomers at the tip of growing filament. Forms a capping structure, which prevents flagellin subunits (transported through the central channel of the flagellum) from leaking out without polymerization at the distal end (By similarity). From Borrelia burgdorferi (strain ATCC 35210 / B31 / CIP 102532 / DSM 4680).
   1540..1584    +  promoter       T5 promoter: bacteriophage T5 promoter for E. coli RNA polymerase, with embedded lac operator
   1590..1610    +  protein_bind   lac operator (fragment): The lac repressor binds to the lac operator to inhibit transcription in E. coli. This inhibition can be relieved by adding lactose or isopropyl-β-D-thiogalactopyranoside (IPTG). lac repressor encoded by lacI
   1645..5749    +  CDS            dCas9 (fragment): catalytically dead mutant of the Cas9 endonuclease from the Streptococcus pyogenes Type II CRISPR/Cas system RNA-guided DNA-binding protein that lacks endonuclease activity due to the D10A mutation in the RuvC catalytic domain and the H840A mutation in the HNH catalytic domain
   5759..5884    +  CDS            hslU (fragment): HSLU_BORBU - Protein inferred from homology: Swiss-Prot protein existence level 3. ATPase subunit of a proteasome-like degradation complex; this subunit has chaperone activity. The binding of ATP and its subsequent hydrolysis by HslU are essential for unfolding of protein substrates subsequently hydrolyzed by HslV. HslU recognizes the N-terminal part of its protein substrates and unfolds these before they are guided to HslV for hydrolysis. From Borrelia burgdorferi (strain ATCC 35210 / B31 / CIP 102532 / DSM 4680).
   5921..6712    +  CDS            SmR: aminoglycoside adenylyltransferase (Murphy, 1985); aadA; confers resistance to spectinomycin and streptomycin
   6714..6760    +  CDS            BleoR (fragment): antibiotic-binding protein; Sh ble from Streptoalloteichus hindustanus; confers resistance to bleomycin, phleomycin, and Zeocin™
   6835..7423    +  rep_origin     ori: high-copy-number ColE1/pMB1/pBR322/pUC origin of replication
  10812..10846   +  promoter       J23119(SpeI) promoter: bacterial promoter (Registry of Standard Biological Parts BBa J23119) modified to end with an SpeI site
