[The description below was written by a language model from this plasmid's Addgene catalogue record and pLannotate feature annotations shown in this document.]
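Description:
pBbdCas9S_Psyn-sgRNAflaB is an all-in-one CRISPR interference plasmid of 10,846 bp, built on the pBbdCas9S backbone, for knocking down expression of the flagellin gene flaB in Borrelia burgdorferi. In E. coli it replicates from a high-copy ColE1/pUC-type origin and is selected with spectinomycin through an aadA (SmR) aminoglycoside adenylyltransferase gene, which also confers streptomycin resistance. About 3.3 kb between the origin and the sgRNA promoter carries no annotation. The elements that would maintain the plasmid in B. burgdorferi are not identified in the record and may lie in that region.

The payload consists of three expression units. A catalytically dead Streptococcus pyogenes Cas9 (D10A/H840A), which binds DNA under guide RNA direction without cutting it, sits downstream of a T5 promoter with lac operator sequences, corresponding to the catalogued PpQE30 promoter. The lac repressor gene lacI is encoded on the opposite strand. The short Borrelia fliD fragment just upstream of it probably marks the flaB promoter region listed in the record as PflaB. LacI keeps dCas9 transcription off until IPTG is added, so the knockdown is inducible. The flaB-targeting guide is fused to the S. pyogenes gRNA scaffold and is expressed from Psyn, annotated as a J23119-derived synthetic constitutive promoter. A small hslU fragment precedes the resistance gene and may reflect a Borrelia-derived regulatory segment, and the short BleoR fragment after it looks like a cloning remnant.

The depositor sequence and the repository sequencing result carry identical features in the same order and differ only in their start coordinate. The plasmid is used to deplete flagellin in the Lyme disease spirochete, a target with a readily observed effect that serves to demonstrate the CRISPRi platform.
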