Addgene plasmid #149642: pBbdCas9S_Psyn-sgRNAflaB
Purpose: all-in-one CRISPRi vector for targeting B. burgdorferi flaB
Depositing lab: Christine Jacobs-Wagner. Depositing organization: Yale University. Publication: A CRISPR interference platform for selective downregulation of gene expression in Borrelia burgdorferi. Takacs CN, Scott M, Chang Y, Kloos ZA, Irnov I, Rosa PA, Liu J, Jacobs-Wagner C. Appl Environ Microbiol. 2020 Nov 30. pii: AEM.02519-20. doi: 10.1128/AEM.02519-20. PubMed 33257311.
Backbone
  Vector backbone: pBbdCas9S
  Backbone manufacturer: CJW lab
  Vector type: Bacterial Expression, CRISPR
Growth in bacteria
  Bacterial resistance: Spectinomycin, 50 μg/mL
  Growth temperature: 30°C
  Growth strain: NEB 5-alpha F' Iq
  Copy number: High Copy
Gene/Insert
  Gene/Insert name: dCas9, lacI, sgRNAflaB
  gRNA/shRNA sequence: AAAATTTAAATTTCTGACTT
  Species: Synthetic
  Promoter: PflaB, PpQE30, Psyn
  Cloning method: Restriction Enzyme; 5′ cloning site Unknown (unknown if destroyed); 3′ cloning site Unknown (unknown if destroyed)
  Sequencing primers: 5′ Unknown
Terms and licenses: Academic/Nonprofit Terms; Industry Terms: Not Available to Industry
How to cite: pBbdCas9S_Psyn-sgRNAflaB was a gift from Christine Jacobs-Wagner (Addgene plasmid # 149642 ; http://n2t.net/addgene:149642 ; RRID:Addgene_149642)
